>Addgene plasmid #243962 | pUPD3_RBS_J61113 | addgene full sequence | sequence record 487793 | Addgene NGS Result
GGTCTCGCAAAGAGAAAGAGTGGAAAAACTGAATGCGAGACCACTCATCGCCCAATCACTAGTGAATTCG
TTCTATAGTGTCACCTAAATACCATAGAGCCGTTGGTCATAGCTGTTTCCTGTCCAGGCATCATGACACG
GTTATCCACAGAATCAGGGGATAACGCAGGAAAGAACATGTGAGCAAAAGGCCAGCAAAAGGCCAGGAAC
CGTAAAAAGGCCGCGTTGCTGGCGTTTTTCCATAGGCTCCGCCCCCCTGACGAGCATCACAAAAATCGAC
GCTCAAGTCAGAGGTGGCGAAACCCGACAGGACTATAAAGATACCAGGCGTTTCCCCCTGGAAGCTCCCT
CGTGCGCTCTCCTGTTCCGACCCTGCCGCTTACCGGATACCTGTCCGCCTTTCTCCCTTCGGGAAGCGTG
GCGCTTTCTCATAGCTCACGCTGTAGGTATCTCAGTTCGGTGTAGGTCGTTCGCTCCAAGCTGGGCTGTG
TGCACGAACCCCCCGTTCAGCCCGACCGCTGCGCCTTATCCGGTAACTATCGTCTTGAGTCCAACCCGGT
AAGACACGACTTATCGCCACTGGCAGCAGCCACTGGTAACAGGATTAGCAGAGCGAGGTATGTAGGCGGT
GCTACAGAGTTCTTGAAGTGGTGGCCTAACTACGGCTACACTAGAAGAACAGTATTTGGTATCTGCGCTC
TGCTGAAGCCAGTTACCTTCGGAAAAAGAGTTGGTAGCTCTTGATCCGGCAAACAAACCACCGCTGGTAG
CGGTGGTTTTTTTGTTTGCAAGCAGCAGATTACGCGCAGAAAAAAAGGATCTCAAGAAGATCCTTTGATC
TTTTCTACGGGGTCTGACGCTCAGTGGAACGAAAACTCACGTTAAGGGATTTTGGTCATGAGATTATCAA
AAAGGATCTTCACCTAGATCCTTTTGTGATGATCGGCACGTAAGAGGTTCCAACTTTCACCATAATGAAA
TAAGATCACTACCGGGCGTATTTTTTGAGTTATCGAGATTTTCAGGAGCTAAGGAAGCTAAAATGGAGAA
AAAAATCACTGGATATACCACCGTTGATATATCCCAATGGCATCGTAAAGAACATTTTGAGGCATTTCAG
TCAGTTGCTCAATGTACCTATAACCAGACCGTTCAGCTGGATATTACGGCCTTTTTAAAGACCGTAAAGA
AAAATAAGCACAAGTTTTATCCGGCCTTTATTCACATTCTTGCCCGCCTGATGAATGCTCATCCGGAATT
CCGTATGGCAATGAAAGACGGTGAGCTGGTGATATGGGATAGTGTTCACCCTTGTTACACCGTTTTCCAT
GAGCAAACTGAAACGTTTTCATCGCTCTGGAGTGAATACCACGACGATTTCCGGCAGTTTCTACACATAT
ATTCGCAAGATGTGGCGTGTTACGGTGAAAACCTGGCCTATTTCCCTAAAGGGTTTATTGAGAATATGTT
TTTCGTGTCAGCCAATCCCTGGGTGAGTTTCACCAGTTTTGATTTAAACGTGGCCAATATGGACAACTTC
TTCGCCCCCGTTTTCACCATGGGCAAATATTATACGCAAGGCGACAAGGTGCTGATGCCGCTGGCGATTC
AGGTTCATCATGCCGTTTGTGATGGCTTCCATGTCGGCAGAATGCTTAATGAATTACAACAGTACTGCGA
TGAGTGGCAGGGCGGGGCGTAATTTTTTTAAGGCAGTTATTGGTGCCCTTAAACGCCTGGTTGCTACGCC
TGAATAAGTGATAATAAGCGGATGAATGGCAGAAATTCGATGATAAGCTGTCAAACATGATGT
[125 nt withheld, positions 1814-1938]
C
[91 nt withheld, positions 1940-2030]
AGGGTGATGGTTCACGTAGTGGGCCAGCGCCCTGATAGACGGTTTTTCGCCCTTTGACGTTGGAGTCCAC
GTTCTTT
[37 nt withheld, positions 2108-2144]
ACCCTATCTCGGTCTATTCTTTTGATTTATAAGGGATTTTGCCGATTTCGGCCTATTGGTTAAAAAATGA
GCTGATTTAACAAAAATTTAACGCGAATTTTAACAAAATATTAACGCTTACAATTTTAACATTGTAGAAA
CGCATGTAAAACGACGGCCAGTGAATTGTAATACGACTCACTATAGGGTGAATTCCGCTTAGGACCTTAG
ATATTGATCTCAA
Features (pLannotate 1.2.2; 8 found; start..end, strand, type, name):
     72..90      -  promoter       SP6 promoter: promoter for bacteriophage SP6 RNA polymerase
    237..825     -  rep_origin     ori: high-copy-number ColE1/pMB1/pBR322/pUC origin of replication
    940..1042    +  promoter       cat promoter: promoter of the E. coli cat gene encoding chloramphenicol acetyltransferase
   1043..1699    +  CDS            cat: CAT_ECOLX - Experimental evidence at protein level: Swiss-Prot protein existence level 1. This enzyme is an effector of chloramphenicol resistance in bacteria. From Escherichia coli. This protein is used as a marker in many commonly used cloning vectors, such as pACYC184.
   1787..1804    -  promoter       tet promoter (fragment): E. coli promoter for tetracycline efflux protein gene
   1815..2270    +  rep_origin     f1 ori (sequence partly withheld): f1 bacteriophage origin of replication; arrow indicates direction of (+) strand synthesis
   2289..2310    -  CDS            lacZα (fragment): LacZα fragment of β-galactosidase; lacZ fragment
   2313..2331    +  promoter       T7 promoter: promoter for bacteriophage T7 RNA polymerase
