[The description below was written by a language model from this plasmid's Addgene catalogue record and pLannotate feature annotations shown in this document.]
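Description:
pUPD3_RBS_J61113 is a small (about 2.4 kb) level-0 part plasmid from a GoldenBraid2.0 toolkit adapted for E. coli and related enteric bacteria. It is built on the pUPD3 universal part domesticator backbone, which stores individual standardized DNA parts for later assembly. The plasmid replicates in E. coli from a high-copy ColE1/pUC-type origin and is selected with chloramphenicol through a cat gene driven by its own cat promoter. An f1 phage origin is also annotated, along with a short fragment of a tet promoter that appears to be a backbone remnant.

The payload is J61113, a synthetic 20 bp ribosome binding site inserted by Golden Gate cloning. It is too short to have been picked up by the automated annotation, so it does not appear in the feature table. It presumably lies in the cloning region flanked by the T7 and SP6 promoters, which face each other across the junction of the circular sequence. Only a small lacZα fragment remains next to the T7 promoter, consistent with a lacZα screening cassette having been displaced when the part was inserted, although the record does not say so.

Although catalogued as a bacterial expression vector, the plasmid carries no coding sequence other than the resistance marker and expresses nothing itself. It serves as a donor of a translation initiation element: in GoldenBraid assembly, Type IIS restriction enzymes release the part with defined overhangs so it can be joined in order with promoter, coding sequence and terminator parts into a transcriptional unit. The record gives no strength or characterization data for this RBS.
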