Addgene plasmid #243962: pUPD3_RBS_J61113
Purpose: GoldenBraid2.0 Ribosome binding site.
Depositing lab: Christophe Herman. Depositing organization: Baylor College of Medicine. Publication: GoldenBraid2.0 E. coli: a comprehensive and characterized toolkit for enterics. Cooke MB, Welch KT, Ramirez LD, Wen AX, Marciano DC, Herman C. Synth Biol (Oxf). 2025 Aug 14;10(1):ysaf015. doi: 10.1093/synbio/ysaf015. eCollection 2025. PubMed 40927394.
Backbone
  Vector backbone: pUPD3
  Vector type: Bacterial Expression
Growth in bacteria
  Bacterial resistance: Chloramphenicol, 25 μg/mL
  Growth temperature: 37°C
  Growth strain: DH5alpha
  Copy number: High Copy
Gene/Insert
  Gene/Insert name: J61113
  Species: Synthetic
  Insert size (bp): 20
  Cloning method: Golden Gate
Terms and licenses: Academic/Nonprofit Terms; Industry Terms: Not Available to Industry
How to cite: pUPD3_RBS_J61113 was a gift from Christophe Herman (Addgene plasmid # 243962 ; http://n2t.net/addgene:243962 ; RRID:Addgene_243962)
